Addgene plasmid #242764: pAAV-CAG-eGFP-ALFA
Purpose: AAV transfer plasmid expressing eGFP-ALFA under a CAG promoter.
Depositing lab: Andrew Payne. Depositing organization: E11 Bio, Convergent Research. Publication: Combinatorial protein barcodes enable self-correcting neuron tracing with nanoscale molecular context. Park SY, Sheridan A, An B, Jarvis E, Lyudchik J, Patton W, Axup JY, Chan SW, Damstra HGJ, Leible D, Leung KS, Magno CA, Meeran A, Michalska JM, Rieger F, Wang C, Wu M, Church GM, Funke J, Huffman T, Leeper KGC, Truckenbrodt S, Winnubst J, Kornfeld JMR, Boyden ES, Rodriques SG, Payne AC. bioRxiv 2025.09.26.678648 10.1101/2025.09.26.678648.
Backbone
  Vector backbone: pAAV-CAG-GFP (Addgene Plasmid 37825)
  Backbone manufacturer: Edward Boyden
  Vector type: AAV
Growth in bacteria
  Bacterial resistance: Ampicillin, 100 μg/mL
  Growth temperature: 30°C
  Growth strain: NEB Stable
  Copy number: High Copy
Gene/Insert
  Gene/Insert name: EGFP
  Species: Synthetic
  Promoter: CAG
  Tag / fusion protein: ALFA (C terminal on insert)
  Cloning method: Gibson Cloning
Terms and licenses: Academic/Nonprofit Terms; Industry Terms: Not Available to Industry
Depositor comments: Please visit https://doi.org/10.1101/2025.09.26.678648 for bioRxiv preprint.
How to cite: pAAV-CAG-eGFP-ALFA was a gift from Andrew Payne (Addgene plasmid # 242764 ; http://n2t.net/addgene:242764 ; RRID:Addgene_242764)
