[The description below was written by a language model from this plasmid's Addgene catalogue record and pLannotate feature annotations shown in this document.]
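Description:
pAAV-CAG-eGFP-ALFA is an adeno-associated virus transfer plasmid of about 5.6 kb, built by Gibson cloning on the pAAV-CAG-GFP backbone. It is maintained in E. coli through a high-copy ColE1/pUC-type origin and selected with ampicillin via a β-lactamase gene driven by its own promoter. An f1 phage origin is also present. The short lacI, lacZα and multiple-cloning-site fragments flagged by the annotation appear to be backbone remnants rather than functional parts. The record lists a recombination-deficient cloning strain, which is a common choice for plasmids carrying AAV inverted terminal repeats because these are prone to rearrangement.

The payload sits between two AAV2 ITRs, the cis elements needed for replication and packaging of the intervening DNA into AAV particles when rep, cap and helper functions are supplied in trans. Within them, the cassette lies on the reverse strand of the deposited sequence. It is driven by the CAG promoter, annotated as a CMV enhancer fragment, the chicken β-actin promoter and chimeric β-actin/β-globin intron sequence; the small rabbit β-globin "HBB" hit is most likely part of this element. This strong, broadly active promoter expresses EGFP fused at its C terminus to the ALFA tag, a short epitope recognised by a high-affinity nanobody. The tag was not annotated separately in the feature table but is stated in the catalogue entry. A WPRE follows the coding sequence to enhance transcript stability and expression, and an SV40 polyadenylation signal lies beyond it.

The associated publication concerns combinatorial protein barcodes for neuron tracing, which suggests that the construct delivers a fluorescent, epitope-tagged protein that can be detected by immunostaining. The record itself states only that the plasmid expresses eGFP-ALFA from the CAG promoter.
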