Features (pLannotate 1.2.2; 18 found; start..end, strand, type, name):
    909..1497    +  rep_origin     ori: high-copy-number ColE1/pMB1/pBR322/pUC origin of replication
   1680..1736    +  CDS            lacI (fragment): lac repressor; lacI; The lac repressor binds to the lac operator to inhibit transcription in E. coli. This inhibition can be relieved by adding lactose or isopropyl-β-D-thiogalactopyranoside (IPTG).
   1730..1863    -  repeat_region  AAV2 ITR: inverted terminal repeat of adeno-associated virus serotype 2 inverted
   1934..2002    +  CDS            large T antigen (fragment): large T antigen from SV40 (simian virus 40)
   2025..2146    +  polyA_signal   SV40 poly(A) signal: SV40 polyadenylation signal
   2189..2777    -  misc_feature   WPRE: woodchuck hepatitis virus posttranscriptional regulatory element
   2777..2801    -  misc_feature   MCS (fragment): pBluescript multiple cloning site
   2976..3692    -  CDS            EGFP: EGFP is a basic (constitutively fluorescent) green fluorescent protein published in 1996, derived from Aequorea victoria. It is reported to be a rapidly-maturing weak dimer with moderate acid sensitivity.
   3698..3760    -  CDS            HBB (fragment): HBB_LEPEU - Experimental evidence at protein level: Swiss-Prot protein existence level 1. Involved in oxygen transport from the lung to the various peripheral tissues. From Lepus europaeus (European hare).
   3758..3888    -  intron         chimeric intron (fragment): chimera between introns from chicken β-actin and rabbit β-globin
   3977..4112    -  intron         hybrid intron (fragment): hybrid between chicken β-actin (CBA) and minute virus of mice (MMV) introns (Gray et al., 2011)
   4113..4388    -  promoter       chicken β-actin promoter: No description available
   4390..4638    -  enhancer       CMV enhancer (fragment): human cytomegalovirus immediate early enhancer
   4699..4831    +  repeat_region  AAV2 ITR (fragment): inverted terminal repeat of adeno-associated virus serotype 2 inverted
   4826..4895    +  CDS            lacZα (fragment): LacZα fragment of β-galactosidase; lacZ fragment
   4900..5328    +  rep_origin     f1 ori (sequence partly withheld): f1 bacteriophage origin of replication; arrow indicates direction of (+) strand synthesis
   5381..5485    +  promoter       AmpR promoter: bla
   5486..738     +  CDS            AmpR (across the origin): β-lactamase; bla; confers resistance to ampicillin, carbenicillin, and related antibiotics
>Addgene plasmid #242764 | pAAV-CAG-eGFP-ALFA | addgene full sequence | sequence record 486117 | Addgene NGS Result
GTGGGTTACATCGAACTGGATCTCAACAGCGGTAAGATCCTTGAGAGTTTTCGCCCCGAAGAACGTTTTC
CAATGATGAGCACTTTTAAAGTTCTGCTATGTGGCGCGGTATTATCCCGTATTGACGCCGGGCAAGAGCA
ACTCGGTCGCCGCATACACTATTCTCAGAATGACTTGGTTGAGTACTCACCAGTCACAGAAAAGCATCTT
ACGGATGGCATGACAGTAAGAGAATTATGCAGTGCTGCCATAACCATGAGTGATAACACTGCGGCCAACT
TACTTCTGACAACGATCGGAGGACCGAAGGAGCTAACCGCTTTTTTGCACAACATGGGGGATCATGTAAC
TCGCCTTGATCGTTGGGAACCGGAGCTGAATGAAGCCATACCAAACGACGAGCGTGACACCACGATGCCT
GTAGCAATGGCAACAACGTTGCGCAAACTATTAACTGGCGAACTACTTACTCTAGCTTCCCGGCAACAAT
TAATAGACTGGATGGAGGCGGATAAAGTTGCAGGACCACTTCTGCGCTCGGCCCTTCCGGCTGGCTGGTT
TATTGCTGATAAATCTGGAGCCGGTGAGCGTGGGTCTCGCGGTATCATTGCAGCACTGGGGCCAGATGGT
AAGCCCTCCCGTATCGTAGTTATCTACACGACGGGGAGTCAGGCAACTATGGATGAACGAAATAGACAGA
TCGCTGAGATAGGTGCCTCACTGATTAAGCATTGGTAACTGTCAGACCAAGTTTACTCATATATACTTTA
GATTGATTTAAAACTTCATTTTTAATTTAAAAGGATCTAGGTGAAGATCCTTTTTGATAATCTCATGACC
AAAATCCCTTAACGTGAGTTTTCGTTCCACTGAGCGTCAGACCCCGTAGAAAAGATCAAAGGATCTTCTT
GAGATCCTTTTTTTCTGCGCGTAATCTGCTGCTTGCAAACAAAAAAACCACCGCTACCAGCGGTGGTTTG
TTTGCCGGATCAAGAGCTACCAACTCTTTTTCCGAAGGTAACTGGCTTCAGCAGAGCGCAGATACCAAAT
ACTGTTCTTCTAGTGTAGCCGTAGTTAGGCCACCACTTCAAGAACTCTGTAGCACCGCCTACATACCTCG
CTCTGCTAATCCTGTTACCAGTGGCTGCTGCCAGTGGCGATAAGTCGTGTCTTACCGGGTTGGACTCAAG
ACGATAGTTACCGGATAAGGCGCAGCGGTCGGGCTGAACGGGGGGTTCGTGCACACAGCCCAGCTTGGAG
CGAACGACCTACACCGAACTGAGATACCTACAGCGTGAGCTATGAGAAAGCGCCACGCTTCCCGAAGGGA
GAAAGGCGGACAGGTATCCGGTAAGCGGCAGGGTCGGAACAGGAGAGCGCACGAGGGAGCTTCCAGGGGG
AAACGCCTGGTATCTTTATAGTCCTGTCGGGTTTCGCCACCTCTGACTTGAGCGTCGATTTTTGTGATGC
TCGTCAGGGGGGCGGAGCCTATGGAAAAACGCCAGCAACGCGGCCTTTTTACGGTTCCTGGCCTTTTGCT
GGCCTTTTGCTCACATGTTCTTTCCTGCGTTATCCCCTGATTCTGTGGATAACCGTATTACCGCCTTTGA
GTGAGCTGATACCGCTCGCCGCAGCCGAACGACCGAGCGCAGCGAGTCAGTGAGCGAGGAAGCGGAAGAG
CGCCCAATACGCAAACCGCCTCTCCCCGCGCGTTGGCCGATTCATTAATGCAGCTGCGCGCTCGCTCGCT
CACTGAGGCCGCCCGGGCAAAGCCCGGGCGTCGGGCGACCTTTGGTCGCCCGGCCTCAGTGAGCGAGCGA
GCGCGCAGAGAGGGAGTGGCCAACTCCATCACTAGGGGTTCCTTGTAGTTAATGATTAACCCGCCATGCT
ACTTATCTACGTAGCCATGCTCTAGGAAGATCCTTATCGATTTTACCACATTTGTAGAGGTTTTACTTGC
TTTAAAAAACCTCCCACATCTCCCCCTGAACCTGAAACATAAAATGAATGCAATTGTTGTTGTTAACTTG
TTTATTGCAGCTTATAATGGTTACAAATAAAGCAATAGCATCACAAATTTCACAAATAAAGCATTTTTTT
CACTGCATTCTAGTTGTGGTTTGTCCAAACTCATCAATGTATCTTATCATGTCTGCTCGAAGCGGCCGCC
CGGGTCGACGGTATCGATGCGGGGAGGCGGCCCAAAGGGAGATCCGACTCGTCTGAGGGCGAAGGCGAAG
ACGCGGAAGAGGCCGCAGAGCCGGCAGCAGGCCGCGGGAAGGAAGGTCCGCTGGATTGAGGGCCGAAGGG
ACGTAGCAGAAGGACGTCCCGCGCAGAATCCAGGTGGCAACACAGGCGAGCAGCCAAGGAAAGGACGATG
ATTTCCCCGACAACACCACGGAATTGTCAGTGCCCAACAGCCGAGCCCCTGTCCAGCAGCGGGCAAGGCA
GGCGGCGATGAGTTCCGCCGTGGCAATAGGGAGGGGGAAAGCGAAAGTCCCGGAAAGGAGCTGACAGGTG
GTGGCAATGCCCCAACCAGTGGGGGTTGCGTCAGCAAACACAGTGCACACCACGCCACGTTGCCTGACAA
CGGGCCACAACTCCTCATAAAGAGACAGCAACCAGGATTTATACAAGGAGGAGAAAATGAAAGCCATACG
GGAAGCAATAGCATGATACAAAGGCATTAAAGCAGCGTATCCACATAGCGTAAAAGGAGCAACATAGTTA
AGAATACCAGTCAATCTTTCACAAATTTTGTAATCCAGAGGTTGATTATCGATAAGCTTGATATCGAATT
CTTATTCTGTAAGTCTTCTCCTAAGCTCCTCCTCGAGTCTAGAAGAACCTCCTGAGCCTCCTTCTGTCAA
TCGGCGTCTAAGTTCCTCCTCCAGGCGGGAAGATCCACCGCTACCACCTTCAGTCAACCTGCGTCGGAGC
TCTTCTTCGAGCCGTGAAGATCCTCCGCTTCCACCCTTGTACAGCTCGTCCATGCCGAGAGTGATCCCGG
CGGCGGTCACGAACTCCAGCAGGACCATGTGATCGCGCTTCTCGTTGGGGTCTTTGCTCAGGGCGGACTG
GGTGCTCAGGTAGTGGTTGTCGGGCAGCAGCACGGGGCCGTCGCCGATGGGGGTGTTCTGCTGGTAGTGG
TCGGCGAGCTGCACGCTGCCGTCCTCGATGTTGTGGCGGATCTTGAAGTTCACCTTGATGCCGTTCTTCT
GCTTGTCGGCCATGATATAGACGTTGTGGCTGTTGTAGTTGTACTCCAGCTTGTGCCCCAGGATGTTGCC
GTCCTCCTTGAAGTCGATGCCCTTCAGCTCGATGCGGTTCACCAGGGTGTCGCCCTCGAACTTCACCTCG
GCGCGGGTCTTGTAGTTGCCGTCGTCCTTGAAGAAGATGGTGCGCTCCTGGACGTAGCCTTCGGGCATGG
CGGACTTGAAGAAGTCGTGCTGCTTCATGTGGTCGGGGTAGCGGCTGAAGCACTGCACGCCGTAGGTCAG
GGTGGTCACGAGGGTGGGCCAGGGCACGGGCAGCTTGCCGGTGGTGCAAATGAACTTCAGGGTCAGCTTG
CCGTAGGTGGCATCGCCCTCGCCCTCGCCGGACACGCTGAACTTGTGGCCGTTTACGTCGCCGTCCAGCT
CGACCAGGATGGGCACCACCCCGGTGAACAGCTCCTCGCCCTTGCTCACCATGGTGGCGGATCCAATTCT
TTGCCAAAATGATGAGACAGCACAATAACCAGCACGTTGCCCAGGAGCTGTAGGAAAAAGAAGAAGGCAT
GAACATGGTTAGCAGAGGCTCTAGAGCCGCCGGTCACACGCCAGAAGCCGAACCCCGCCCTGCCCCGTCC
CCCCCGAAGGCAGCCGTCCCCCCGCGGACAGCCCCGAGCCGCTCCCCCCGCACAAAGGGCCCTCCCGGAG
CCCCTCAAGGCTTTCACGCAGCCACAGAAAAGAAACAAGCCGTCATTAAACCAAGCGCTAATTACAGCCC
GGAGGAGAAGGGCCGTCCCGCCCGCTCACCTGTGGGAGTAACGCGGTCAGTCAGAGCCGGGGCGGGCGGC
GCGAGGCGGCGGCGGAGCGGGGCACGGGGCGAAGGCAGCGCGCAGCGACTCCCGCCCGCCGCGCGCTTCG
CTTTTTATAGGGCCGCCGCCGCCGCCGCCTCGCCATAAAAGGAAACTTTCGGAGCGCGCCGCTCTGATTG
GCTGCCGCCGCACCTCTCCGCCTCGCCCCGCCCCGCCCCTCGCCCCGCCCCGCCCCGCCTGGCGCGCGCC
CCCCCCCCCCCCGCCCCCATCGCTGCACAAAATAATTAAAAAATAAATAAATACAAAATTGGGGGTGGGG
AGGGGGGGGAGATGGGGAGAGTGAAGCAGAACGTGGGGCTCACCTCGACCATGGTAATAGCGATGACTAA
TACGTAGATGTACTGCCAAGTAGGAAAGTCCCATAAGGTCATGTACTGGGCATAATGCCAGGCGGGCCAT
TTACCGTCATTGACGTCAATAGGGGGCGTACTTGGCATATGATACACTTGATGTACTGCCAAGTGGGCAG
TTTACCGTAAATACTCCACCCATTGACGTCAATGGAAAGTCCCTATTGGCGTTACTATGGGAACATACGT
CATTATTGACGTCAATGGTACTCTTCCTAGAGCATGGCTACGTAGATAAGTAGCATGGCGGGTTAATCAT
TAACTACAAGGAACCCCTAGTGATGGAGTTGGCCACTCCCTCTCTGCGCGCTCGCTCGCTCACTGAGGCC
GGGCGACCAAAGGTCGCCCGACGCCCGGGCTTTGCCCGGGCGGCCTCAGTGAGCGAGCGAGCGCGCAGCT
GGCGTAATAGCGAAGAGGCCCGCACCGATCGCCCTTCCCAACAGTTGCGCAGCCTGAATGGCGAATGGG
[124 nt withheld, positions 4900-5023]
C
[91 nt withheld, positions 5025-5115]
A
[49 nt withheld, positions 5117-5165]
CCTTTGACGTTGGAGTCCACGTTCTTT
[37 nt withheld, positions 5193-5229]
ACCCTATCTCGGTCTATTCTTTTGATTTATAAGGGATTTTGCCGATTTCGGCCTATTGGTTAAAAAATGA
GCTGATTTAACAAAAATTTAACGCGAATTTTAACAAAATATTAACGCTTACAATTTAGGTGGCACTTTTC
GGGGAAATGTGCGCGGAACCCCTATTTGTTTATTTTTCTAAATACATTCAAATATGTATCCGCTCATGAG
ACAATAACCCTGATAAATGCTTCAATAATATTGAAAAAGGAAGAGTATGAGTATTCAACATTTCCGTGTC
GCCCTTATTCCCTTTTTTGCGGCATTTTGCCTTCCTGTTTTTGCTCACCCAGAAACGCTGGTGAAAGTAA
AAGATGCTGAAGATCAGTTGGGTGCACGA
